Addgene plasmid #43258: II-AGCT
Depositing lab: Chad Cowan & Kiran Musunuru. Depositing organization: Harvard University. Publication: A TALEN Genome-Editing System for Generating Human Stem Cell-Based Disease Models. Ding Q, Lee YK, Schaefer EA, Peters DT, Veres A, Kim K, Kuperwasser N, Motola DL, Meissner TB, Hendriks WT, Trevisan M, Gupta RM, Moisan A, Banks E, Friesen M, Schinzel RT, Xia F, Tang A, Xia Y, Figueroa E, Wann A, Ahfeldt T, Daheron L, Zhang F, Rubin LL, Peng LF, Chung RT, Musunuru K, Cowan CA. Cell Stem Cell. 2012 Dec 12. pii: S1934-5909(12)00645-5. doi: 10.1016/j.stem.2012.11.011. PubMed 23246482.
Backbone
  Vector backbone: pCRII-TOPO
  Backbone manufacturer: Invitrogen
  Backbone size w/o insert (bp): 3973
  Vector type: Bacterial Cloning
Growth in bacteria
  Bacterial resistance: Ampicillin and Kanamycin, 100 & 50 μg/mL
  Growth temperature: 37°C
  Growth strain: Top10
  Copy number: High Copy
Gene/Insert
  Gene/Insert name: II-AGCT
  Species: Synthetic
  Insert size (bp): 426
  Cloning method: TOPO Cloning
  Sequencing primers: 5′ T7; 3′ M13-rev
Terms and licenses: Academic/Nonprofit Terms; Industry Terms: Not Available to Industry
How to cite: II-AGCT was a gift from Chad Cowan & Kiran Musunuru (Addgene plasmid # 43258 ; http://n2t.net/addgene:43258 ; RRID:Addgene_43258)
