[The description below was written by a language model from this plasmid's Addgene catalogue record.]
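Description:
II-AGCT is a bacterial cloning plasmid built on the commercial pCRII-TOPO backbone (about 4.0 kb without insert), into which a 426 bp synthetic fragment was introduced by TOPO cloning. It is maintained at high copy number in E. coli and carries both ampicillin and kanamycin resistance markers, as is standard for this backbone. The insert is flanked by the vector's T7 and M13 reverse priming sites, which are the sites recorded for sequence verification. No feature table accompanies the record, so the origin of replication and other backbone elements are not itemised here, and no promoter intended to drive expression of the insert is stated. The plasmid is described purely as a cloning and storage vector rather than an expression construct.

The record gives the insert only by name and as synthetic, without describing its content. It was deposited in connection with a TALEN genome-editing system developed for generating human stem cell-based disease models. Given that context, the name plausibly denotes a pre-assembled block of TALE repeat units recognising the four-base sequence A-G-C-T, with the "II" prefix indicating its position in a larger repeat array. The 426 bp size is consistent with roughly four repeat modules. This interpretation is an inference from the name, size and associated publication, not something stated in the fields. On that reading, the plasmid would serve as one member of a library of multimer building blocks, from which fragments are excised or amplified and joined in order to build custom TALE DNA-binding domains for site-specific nucleases.
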