>Addgene plasmid #43258 | II-AGCT | depositor partial sequence | sequence record 58523 | II-AGCT sequence 426 bps
CGTCTCGCTTAACCCCAGAGCAGGTCGTGGCAATCGCCTCCAACATTGGCGGGAAACAGGCACTCGAGAC
TGTCCAGCGCCTGCTTCCCGTGCTGTGCCAAGCGCACGGACTGACCCCAGAGCAGGTCGTGGCAATCGCG
AGCAATAACGGCGGAAAACAGGCTTTGGAAACGGTGCAGAGGCTCCTTCCAGTGCTGTGCCAAGCGCACG
GCCTCACCCCAGAGCAGGTCGTGGCGATCGCAAGCCACGACGGAGGAAAGCAAGCCTTGGAAACAGTACA
GAGGCTGTTGCCTGTGCTGTGCCAAGCGCACGGATTAACCCCAGAGCAGGTCGTGGCCATTGCCTCGAAT
GGAGGGGGCAAACAGGCGTTGGAAACCGTACAACGATTGCTGCCGGTGCTGTGCCAAGCGCACGGGCTCA
GAGACG
