>Addgene plasmid #43258 | II-AGCT | addgene partial sequence | sequence record 60595 | M13-F20 5'-TGTAAAACGACGGCCAGT-3'
CCTCTAGATGCATGCTCGAGCGGCCGCCAGTGTGATGGATATCTGCAGAATTCGCCCTTAGTATCTTTCC
TGTGCCCACGTCTCTGAGCCCGTGCGCTTGGCACAGCACCGGCAGCAATCGTTGTACGGTTTCCAACGCC
TGTTTGCCCCCTCCATTCGAGGCAATGGCCACGACCTGCTCTGGGGTTAATCCGTGCGCTTGGCACAGCA
CAGGCAACAGCCTCTGTACTGTTTCCAAGGCTTGCTTTCCTCCGTCGTGGCTTGCGATCGCCACGACCTG
CTCTGGGGTGAGGCCGTGCGCTTGGCACAGCACTGGAAGGAGCCTCTGCACCGTTTCCAAAGCCTGTTTT
CCGCCGTTATTGCTCGCGATTGCCACGACCTGCTCTGGGGTCAGTCCGTGCGCTTGGCACAGCACGGGAA
GCAGGCGCTGGACAGTCTCGAGTGCCTGTTTCCCGCCAATGTTGGAGGCGATTGCCACGACCTGCTCTGG
GGTTAAGCGAGACGCGCTAGGACGGCATCTATATAAGGGCGAATTCCAGCACACTGGCGGCCGTTACTAG
TGGATCCGAGCTCGGTACCAAGCTTGGCGTAATCATGGTCATAGCTGTTTCCTGTGTGAAATTGTTATCC
GCTCACAATTCCACACAACATACGAGCCGGAAGCATAAAGTGTAAAGCCTGGGGTGCCTAATGAGTGAGC
TAACTCACATTAATTGCGTTGCGCTCACTGCCCGCTTTCCAGTCGGGAAACCTGTCGTGCCAGCTGCATT
AATGAATCGGCCAACGCGCGGGGAGAGGCGGTTTGCGTATTGGGCGCTCTTCCGCTTCCTCGCTCACTGA
CTCGCTGCGCTCGGTCGTTCGGCTGCGGCGAGCGGTATCA
